>Addgene plasmid #77104 | PLAU gRNA (BRDN0001162221) | addgene full sequence | sequence record 187124 | Addgene Assembled Sequence
CCCGGGTGCAAAGATGGATAAAGTTTTAAACAGAGAGGAATCTTTGCAGCTAATGGACCTTCTAGGTCTT
GAAAGGAGTGGGAATTGGCTCCGGTGCCCGTCAGTGGGCAGAGCGCACATCGCCCACAGTCCCCGAGAAG
TTGGGGGGAGGGGTCGGCAATTGATCCGGTGCCTAGAGAAGGTGGCGCGGGGTAAACTGGGAAAGTGATG
TCGTGTACTGGCTCCGCCTTTTTCCCGAGGGTGGGGGAGAACCGTATATAAGTGCAGTAGTCGCCGTGAA
CGTTCTTTTTCGCAACGGGTTTGCCGCCAGAACACAGGTAAGTGCCGTGTGTGGTTCCCGCGGGCCTGGC
CTCTTTACGGGTTATGGCCCTTGCGTGCCTTGAATTACTTCCACCTGGCTGCAGTACGTGATTCTTGATC
CCGAGCTTCGGGTTGGAAGTGGGTGGGAGAGTTCGAGGCCTTGCGCTTAAGGAGCCCCTTCGCCTCGTGC
TTGAGTTGAGGCCTGGCCTGGGCGCTGGGGCCGCCGCGTGCGAATCTGGTGGCACCTTCGCGCCTGTCTC
GCTGCTTTCGATAAGTCTCTAGCCATTTAAAATTTTTGATGACCTGCTGCGACGCTTTTTTTCTGGCAAG
ATAGTCTTGTAAATGCGGGCCAAGATCTGCACACTGGTATTTCGGTTTTTGGGGCCGCGGGCGGCGACGG
GGCCCGTGCGTCCCAGCGCACATGTTCGGCGAGGCGGGGCCTGCGAGCGCGGCCACCGAGAATCGGACGG
GGGTAGTCTCAAGCTGGCCGGCCTGCTCTGGTGCCTGGCCTCGCGCCGCCGTGTATCGCCCCGCCCTGGG
CGGCAAGGCTGGCCCGGTCGGCACCAGTTGCGTGAGCGGAAAGATGGCCGCTTCCCGGCCCTGCTGCAGG
GAGCTCAAAATGGAGGACGCGGCGCTCGGGAGAGCGGGCGGGTGAGTCACCCACACAAAGGAAAAGGGCC
TTTCCGTCCTCAGCCGTCGCTTCATGTGACTCCACGGAGTACCGGGCGCCGTCCAGGCACCTCGATTAGT
TCTCGAGCTTTTGGAGTACGTCGTCTTTAGGTTGGGGGGAGGGGTTTTATGCGATGGAGTTTCCCCACAC
TGAGTGGGTGGAGACTGAAGTTAGGCCAGCTTGGCACTTGATGTAATTCTCCTTGGAATTTGCCCTTTTT
GAGTTTGGATCTTGGTTCATTCTCAAGCCTCAGACAGTGGTTCAAAGTTTTTTTCTTCCATTTCAGGTGT
CGTGACGTACGGCCACCATGACCGAGTACAAGCCCACGGTGCGCCTCGCCACCCGCGACGACGTCCCCAG
GGCCGTACGCACCCTCGCCGCCGCGTTCGCCGACTACCCCGCCACGCGCCACACCGTCGATCCGGACCGC
CACATCGAGCGGGTCACCGAGCTGCAAGAACTCTTCCTCACGCGCGTCGGGCTCGACATCGGCAAGGTGT
GGGTCGCGGACGACGGCGCCGCCGTGGCGGTCTGGACCACGCCGGAGAGCGTCGAAGCGGGGGCGGTGTT
CGCCGAGATCGGCCCGCGCATGGCCGAGTTGAGCGGTTCCCGGCTGGCCGCGCAGCAACAGATGGAAGGC
CTCCTGGCGCCGCACCGGCCCAAGGAGCCCGCGTGGTTCCTGGCCACCGTCGGAGTCTCGCCCGACCACC
AGGGCAAGGGTCTGGGCAGCGCCGTCGTGCTCCCCGGAGTGGAGGCGGCCGAGCGCGCCGGGGTGCCCGC
CTTCCTGGAGACCTCCGCGCCCCGCAACCTCCCCTTCTACGAGCGGCTCGGCTTCACCGTCACCGCCGAC
GTCGAGGTGCCCGAAGGACCGCGCACCTGGTGCATGACCCGCAAGCCCGGTGCCTGAACGCGTTAAGTCG
ACAATCAACCTCTGGATTACAAAATTTGTGAAAGATTGACTGGTATTCTTAACTATGTTGCTCCTTTTAC
GCTATGTGGATACGCTGCTTTAATGCCTTTGTATCATGCTATTGCTTCCCGTATGGCTTTCATTTTCTCC
TCCTTGTATAAATCCTGGTTGCTGTCTCTTTATGAGGAGTTGTGGCCCGTTGTCAGGCAACGTGGCGTGG
TGTGCACTGTGTTTGCTGACGCAACCCCCACTGGTTGGGGCATTGCCACCACCTGTCAGCTCCTTTCCGG
GACTTTCGCTTTCCCCCTCCCTATTGCCACGGCGGAACTCATCGCCGCCTGCCTTGCCCGCTGCTGGACA
GGGGCTCGGCTGTTGGGCACTGACAATTCCGTGGTGTTGTCGGGGAAATCATCGTCCTTTCCTTGGCTGC
TCGCCTGTGTTGCCACCTGGATTCTGCGCGGGACGTCCTTCTGCTACGTCCCTTCGGCCCTCAATCCAGC
GGACCTTCCTTCCCGCGGCCTGCTGCCGGCTCTGCGGCCTCTTCCGCGTCTTCGCCTTCGCCCTCAGACG
AGTCGGATCTCCCTTTGGGCCGCCTCCCCGCGTCGACTTTAAGACCAATGACTTACAAGGCAGCTGTAGA
TCTTAGCCACTTTTTAAAAGAAAAGGGGGGACTGGAAGGGCTAATTCACTCCCAACGAAGACAAGATCTG
CTTTTTGCTTGTACTGGGTCTCTCTGGTTAGACCAGATCTGAGCCTGGGAGCTCTCTGGCTAACTAGGGA
ACCCACTGCTTAAGCCTCAATAAAGCTTGCCTTGAGTGCTTCAAGTAGTGTGTGCCCGTCTGTTGTGTGA
CTCTGGTAACTAGAGATCCCTCAGACCCTTTTAGTCAGTGTGGAAAATCTCTAGCAGTACGTATAGTAGT
TCATGTCATCTTATTATTCAGTATTTATAACTTGCAAAGAAATGAATATCAGAGAGTGAGAGGAACTTGT
TTATTGCAGCTTATAATGGTTACAAATAAAGCAATAGCATCACAAATTTCACAAATAAAGCATTTTTTTC
ACTGCATTCTAGTTGTGGTTTGTCCAAACTCATCAATGTATCTTATCATGTCTGGCTCTAGCTATCCCGC
CCCTAACTCCGCCCATCCCGCCCCTAACTCCGCCCAGTTCCGCCCATTCTCCGCCCCATGGCTGACTAAT
TTTTTTTATTTATGCAGAGGCCGAGGCCGCCTCGGCCTCTGAGCTATTCCAGAAGTAGTGAGGAGGCTTT
TTTGGAGGCCTAGGGACGTACCCAATTCGCCCTATAGTGAGTCGTATTACGCGCGCTCACTGGCCGTCGT
TTTACAACGTCGTGACTGGGAAAACCCTGGCGTTACCCAACTTAATCGCCTTGCAGCACATCCCCCTTTC
GCCAGCTGGCGTAATAGCGAAGAGGCCCGCACCGATCGCCCTTCCCAACAGTTGCGCAGCCTGAATGGCG
AATGGG
[124 nt withheld, positions 3367-3490]
C
[91 nt withheld, positions 3492-3582]
A
[49 nt withheld, positions 3584-3632]
CCTTTGACGTTGGAGTCCACGTTCTTT
[37 nt withheld, positions 3660-3696]
ACCCTATCTCGGTCTATTCTTTTGATTTATAAGGGATTTTGCCGATTTCGGCCTATTGGTTAAAAAATGA
GCTGATTTAACAAAAATTTAACGCGAATTTTAACAAAATATTAACGCTTACAATTTAGGTGGCACTTTTC
GGGGAAATGTGCGCGGAACCCCTATTTGTTTATTTTTCTAAATACATTCAAATATGTATCCGCTCATGAG
ACAATAACCCTGATAAATGCTTCAATAATATTGAAAAAGGAAGAGTATGAGTATTCAACATTTCCGTGTC
GCCCTTATTCCCTTTTTTGCGGCATTTTGCCTTCCTGTTTTTGCTCACCCAGAAACGCTGGTGAAAGTAA
AAGATGCTGAAGATCAGTTGGGTGCACGAGTGGGTTACATCGAACTGGATCTCAACAGCGGTAAGATCCT
TGAGAGTTTTCGCCCCGAAGAACGTTTTCCAATGATGAGCACTTTTAAAGTTCTGCTATGTGGCGCGGTA
TTATCCCGTATTGACGCCGGGCAAGAGCAACTCGGTCGCCGCATACACTATTCTCAGAATGACTTGGTTG
AGTACTCACCAGTCACAGAAAAGCATCTTACGGATGGCATGACAGTAAGAGAATTATGCAGTGCTGCCAT
AACCATGAGTGATAACACTGCGGCCAACTTACTTCTGACAACGATCGGAGGACCGAAGGAGCTAACCGCT
TTTTTGCACAACATGGGGGATCATGTAACTCGCCTTGATCGTTGGGAACCGGAGCTGAATGAAGCCATAC
CAAACGACGAGCGTGACACCACGATGCCTGTAGCAATGGCAACAACGTTGCGCAAACTATTAACTGGCGA
ACTACTTACTCTAGCTTCCCGGCAACAATTAATAGACTGGATGGAGGCGGATAAAGTTGCAGGACCACTT
CTGCGCTCGGCCCTTCCGGCTGGCTGGTTTATTGCTGATAAATCTGGAGCCGGTGAGCGTGGGTCTCGCG
GTATCATTGCAGCACTGGGGCCAGATGGTAAGCCCTCCCGTATCGTAGTTATCTACACGACGGGGAGTCA
GGCAACTATGGATGAACGAAATAGACAGATCGCTGAGATAGGTGCCTCACTGATTAAGCATTGGTAACTG
TCAGACCAAGTTTACTCATATATACTTTAGATTGATTTAAAACTTCATTTTTAATTTAAAAGGATCTAGG
TGAAGATCCTTTTTGATAATCTCATGACCAAAATCCCTTAACGTGAGTTTTCGTTCCACTGAGCGTCAGA
CCCCGTAGAAAAGATCAAAGGATCTTCTTGAGATCCTTTTTTTCTGCGCGTAATCTGCTGCTTGCAAACA
AAAAAACCACCGCTACCAGCGGTGGTTTGTTTGCCGGATCAAGAGCTACCAACTCTTTTTCCGAAGGTAA
CTGGCTTCAGCAGAGCGCAGATACCAAATACTGTTCTTCTAGTGTAGCCGTAGTTAGGCCACCACTTCAA
GAACTCTGTAGCACCGCCTACATACCTCGCTCTGCTAATCCTGTTACCAGTGGCTGCTGCCAGTGGCGAT
AAGTCGTGTCTTACCGGGTTGGACTCAAGACGATAGTTACCGGATAAGGCGCAGCGGTCGGGCTGAACGG
GGGGTTCGTGCACACAGCCCAGCTTGGAGCGAACGACCTACACCGAACTGAGATACCTACAGCGTGAGCT
ATGAGAAAGCGCCACGCTTCCCGAAGGGAGAAAGGCGGACAGGTATCCGGTAAGCGGCAGGGTCGGAACA
GGAGAGCGCACGAGGGAGCTTCCAGGGGGAAACGCCTGGTATCTTTATAGTCCTGTCGGGTTTCGCCACC
TCTGACTTGAGCGTCGATTTTTGTGATGCTCGTCAGGGGGGCGGAGCCTATGGAAAAACGCCAGCAACGC
GGCCTTTTTACGGTTCCTGGCCTTTTGCTGGCCTTTTGCTCACATGTTCTTTCCTGCGTTATCCCCTGAT
TCTGTGGATAACCGTATTACCGCCTTTGAGTGAGCTGATACCGCTCGCCGCAGCCGAACGACCGAGCGCA
GCGAGTCAGTGAGCGAGGAAGCGGAAGAGCGCCCAATACGCAAACCGCCTCTCCCCGCGCGTTGGCCGAT
TCATTAATGCAGCTGGCACGACAGGTTTCCCGACTGGAAAGCGGGCAGTGAGCGCAACGCAATTAATGTG
AGTTAGCTCACTCATTAGGCACCCCAGGCTTTACACTTTATGCTTCCGGCTCGTATGTTGTGTGGAATTG
TGAGCGGATAACAATTTCACACAGGAAACAGCTATGACCATGATTACGCCAAGCGCGCAATTAACCCTCA
CTAAAGGGAACAAAAGCTGGAGCTGCAAGCTTAATGTAGTCTTATGCAATACTCTTGTAGTCTTGCAACA
TGGTAACGATGAGTTAGCAACATGCCTTACAAGGAGAGAAAAAGCACCGTGCATGCCGATTGGTGGAAGT
AAGGTGGTACGATCGTGCCTTATTAGGAAGGCAACAGACGGGTCTGACATGGATTGGACGAACCACTGAA
TTGCCGCATTGCAGAGATATTGTATTTAAGTGCCTAGCTCGATACATAAACGGGTCTCTCTGGTTAGACC
AGATCTGAGCCTGGGAGCTCTCTGGCTAACTAGGGAACCCACTGCTTAAGCCTCAATAAAGCTTGCCTTG
AGTGCTTCAAGTAGTGTGTGCCCGTCTGTTGTGTGACTCTGGTAACTAGAGATCCCTCAGACCCTTTTAG
TCAGTGTGGAAAATCTCTAGCAGTGGCGCCCGAACAGGGACTTGAAAGCGAAAGGGAAACCAGAGGAGCT
CTCTCGACGCAGGACTCGGCTTGCTGAAGCGCGCACGGCAAGAGGCGAGGGGCGGCGACTGGTGAGTACG
CCAAAAATTTTGACTAGCGGAGGCTAGAAGGAGAGAGATGGGTGCGAGAGCGTCAGTATTAAGCGGGGGA
GAATTAGATCGCGATGGGAAAAAATTCGGTTAAGGCCAGGGGGAAAGAAAAAATATAAATTAAAACATAT
AGTATGGGCAAGCAGGGAGCTAGAACGATTCGCAGTTAATCCTGGCCTGTTAGAAACATCAGAAGGCTGT
AGACAAATACTGGGACAGCTACAACCATCCCTTCAGACAGGATCAGAAGAACTTAGATCATTATATAATA
CAGTAGCAACCCTCTATTGTGTGCATCAAAGGATAGAGATAAAAGACACCAAGGAAGCTTTAGACAAGAT
AGAGGAAGAGCAAAACAAAAGTAAGACCACCGCACAGCAAGCGGCCGCTGATCTTCAGACCTGGAGGAGG
AGATATGAGGGACAATTGGAGAAGTGAATTATATAAATATAAAGTAGTAAAAATTGAACCATTAGGAGTA
GCACCCACCAAGGCAAAGAGAAGAGTGGTGCAGAGAGAAAAAAGAGCAGTGGGAATAGGAGCTTTGTTCC
TTGGGTTCTTGGGAGCAGCAGGAAGCACTATGGGCGCAGCGTCAATGACGCTGACGGTACAGGCCAGACA
ATTATTGTCTGGTATAGTGCAGCAGCAGAACAATTTGCTGAGGGCTATTGAGGCGCAACAGCATCTGTTG
CAACTCACAGTCTGGGGCATCAAGCAGCTCCAGGCAAGAATCCTGGCTGTGGAAAGATACCTAAAGGATC
AACAGCTCCTGGGGATTTGGGGTTGCTCTGGAAAACTCATTTGCACCACTGCTGTGCCTTGGAATGCTAG
TTGGAGTAATAAATCTCTGGAACAGATTTGGAATCACACGACCTGGATGGAGTGGGACAGAGAAATTAAC
AATTACACAAGCTTAATACACTCCTTAATTGAAGAATCGCAAAACCAGCAAGAAAAGAATGAACAAGAAT
TATTGGAATTAGATAAATGGGCAAGTTTGTGGAATTGGTTTAACATAACAAATTGGCTGTGGTATATAAA
ATTATTCATAATGATAGTAGGAGGCTTGGTAGGTTTAAGAATAGTTTTTGCTGTACTTTCTATAGTGAAT
AGAGTTAGGCAGGGATATTCACCATTATCGTTTCAGACCCACCTCCCAACCCCGAGGGGACCCAGAGAGG
GCCTATTTCCCATGATTCCTTCATATTTGCATATACGATACAAGGCTGTTAGAGAGATAATTAGAATTAA
TTTGACTGTAAACACAAAGATATTAGTACAAAATACGTGACGTAGAAAGTAATAATTTCTTGGGTAGTTT
GCAGTTTTAAAATTATGTTTTAAAATGGACTATCATATGCTTACCGTAACTTGAAAGTATTTCGATTTCT
TGGCTTTATATATCTTGTGGAAAGGACGAAACACCGTGGCGCTGATCACCCAGCAAGTTTTAGAGCTAGA
AATAGCAAGTTAAAATAAGGCTAGTCCGTTATCAACTTGAAAAAGTGGCACCGAGTCGGTGCTTTTTTAA
GCTTGGCGTAACTAGATCTTGAGACAAATGGCAGTATTCATCCACAATTTTAAAAGAAAAGGGGGGATTG
GGGGGTACAGTGCAGGGGAAAGAATAGTAGACATAATAGCAACAGACATACAAACTAAAGAATTACAAAA
ACAAATTACAAAAATTCAAAATTTTCGGGTTTATTACAGGGACAGCAGAGATCCACTTTGGCGCCGGCTC
GAGGGGG
Features (pLannotate 1.2.2; 29 found; start..end, strand, type, name):
     14..80      +  CDS            small t antigen (fragment): SV40 (simian virus 40) small t antigen
    106..317     +  promoter       EF-1α core promoter: core promoter for human elongation factor EF-1α
    318..1256    +  intron         EF-1α intron A: intron upstream of the start codon of human EF-1α
   1278..1877    +  CDS            PuroR (fragment): puromycin N-acetyltransferase; pac from Streptomyces; confers resistance to puromycin
   1893..2481    +  misc_feature   WPRE: woodchuck hepatitis virus posttranscriptional regulatory element
   2532..2551    +  misc_feature   cPPT/CTS (fragment): central polypurine tract and central termination sequence of HIV-1
   2553..2786    +  LTR            3' LTR (ΔU3): self-inactivating 3' long terminal repeat (LTR) from HIV-1
   2864..2985    +  polyA_signal   SV40 poly(A) signal: SV40 polyadenylation signal
   3025..3160    +  rep_origin     SV40 ori: SV40 origin of replication
   3181..3199    -  promoter       T7 promoter: promoter for bacteriophage T7 RNA polymerase
   3207..3362    +  CDS            lacZα (fragment): LacZα fragment of β-galactosidase; lacZ fragment
   3367..3795    +  rep_origin     f1 ori (sequence partly withheld): f1 bacteriophage origin of replication; arrow indicates direction of (+) strand synthesis
   3848..3952    +  promoter       AmpR promoter: bla
   3953..4813    +  CDS            AmpR: β-lactamase; bla; confers resistance to ampicillin, carbenicillin, and related antibiotics
   4984..5572    +  rep_origin     ori: high-copy-number ColE1/pMB1/pBR322/pUC origin of replication
   5755..5847    +  CDS            lacI (fragment): lac repressor; lacI; The lac repressor binds to the lac operator to inhibit transcription in E. coli. This inhibition can be relieved by adding lactose or isopropyl-β-D-thiogalactopyranoside (IPTG).
   5860..5881    +  protein_bind   CAP binding site: CAP binding activates transcription in the presence of cAMP. E. coli catabolite activator protein
   5896..5926    +  promoter       lac promoter: promoter for the E. coli lac operon
   5934..5950    +  protein_bind   lac operator: The lac repressor binds to the lac operator to inhibit transcription in E. coli. This inhibition can be relieved by adding lactose or isopropyl-β-D-thiogalactopyranoside (IPTG). lac repressor encoded by lacI
   5995..6013    +  promoter       T3 promoter: promoter for bacteriophage T3 RNA polymerase
   6041..6267    +  promoter       RSV promoter: Rous sarcoma virus enhancer/promoter
   6268..6448    +  LTR            5' LTR (truncated): truncated 5' long terminal repeat (LTR) from HIV-1
   6495..6620    +  misc_feature   HIV-1 Ψ: packaging signal of human immunodeficiency virus type 1
   6604..6967    +  CDS            HIV-1 gag (fragment): gag protein from human immunodeficiency virus 1; gag
   7113..7346    +  misc_feature   RRE: The Rev response element (RRE) of HIV-1 allows for Rev-dependent mRNA export from the nucleus to the cytoplasm.
   7723..7749    +  CDS            Rev (fragment): human immunodeficiency virus 1 (HIV-1) Rev protein; rev; enhances nuclear export of unspliced and incompletely spliced viral mRNAs
   7753..7993    +  promoter       U6 promoter: RNA polymerase III promoter for human U6 snRNA
   8023..8098    +  misc_RNA       gRNA scaffold: guide RNA scaffold for the Streptococcus pyogenes CRISPR/Cas9 system
   8154..8271    +  misc_feature   cPPT/CTS: central polypurine tract and central termination sequence of HIV-1
