[The description below was written by a language model from this plasmid's Addgene catalogue record and pLannotate feature annotations shown in this document.]
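Description:
PLAU gRNA (BRDN0001162221) is a third-generation lentiviral guide RNA plasmid built on the lentiGuide-Puro backbone, designed to direct Streptococcus pyogenes Cas9 to the human PLAU gene, which encodes urokinase-type plasminogen activator. It is propagated in E. coli as a high-copy plasmid through a ColE1/pUC-type origin with ampicillin selection (AmpR). The backbone also carries an f1 origin, an SV40 origin and poly(A) signal, and remnants of lac and T7/T3 promoter elements that play no part in its function in mammalian cells.

The lentiviral transfer cassette begins with an RSV promoter fused to a truncated HIV-1 5' LTR, which makes genomic RNA production Tat-independent. This is followed by the Ψ packaging signal with a gag fragment, the Rev response element for nuclear export, and a cPPT/CTS. It ends in a ΔU3 self-inactivating 3' LTR. Within this unit, the human U6 RNA polymerase III promoter drives the PLAU-specific spacer joined to the gRNA scaffold. Separately, an EF-1α core promoter with its intron A expresses puromycin N-acetyltransferase, followed by a WPRE to boost transcript expression, allowing puromycin selection of transduced cells.

The plasmid does not encode Cas9, so it must be used with a separate Cas9 vector or in cells that already express the nuclease, typically for knockout of PLAU. It belongs to a human kinome gRNA collection associated with work on optimized sgRNA design. The depositor notes that the guide was designed against a GenBank reference sequence that has since been withdrawn. The cloning method is not recorded.
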