Addgene plasmid #77104: PLAU gRNA (BRDN0001162221)
Purpose: 3rd generation lentiviral gRNA plasmid targeting human PLAU
Depositing lab: John Doench & David Root. Depositing organization: Broad Institute. Publication: Optimized sgRNA design to maximize activity and minimize off-target effects of CRISPR-Cas9. Doench JG, Fusi N, Sullender M, Hegde M, Vaimberg EW, Donovan KF, Smith I, Tothova Z, Wilen C, Orchard R, Virgin HW, Listgarten J, Root DE. Nat Biotechnol. 2016 Jan 18. doi: 10.1038/nbt.3437. PubMed 26780180.
Backbone
  Vector backbone: lentiGuide-Puro
  Backbone manufacturer: Zhang Lab (Addgene plasmid # 52963)
  Vector type: Mammalian Expression, Lentiviral, CRISPR
  Selectable markers: Puromycin
Growth in bacteria
  Bacterial resistance: Ampicillin, 100 μg/mL
  Growth temperature: 37°C
  Growth strain: DH5alpha
  Copy number: High Copy
Gene/Insert
  Gene/Insert name: PLAU (alt name: PLAU)
  gRNA/shRNA sequence: TGGCGCTGATCACCCAGCAA
  Species: H. sapiens (human)
  Entrez Gene: PLAU (a.k.a. ATF, BDPLT5, QPD, UPA, URK, u-PA)
  Promoter: hU6
  Cloning method: Unknown
  Sequencing primers: 5′ U6-F; 3′ pS2-R
Terms and licenses: Academic/Nonprofit Terms; Industry Terms: Not Available to Industry
Depositor comments: The gRNA was designed to target a Genbank reference sequence which has since been removed from the database. Note that this plasmid does NOT contain Cas9. It should be used in conjunction with lentiCas9-Blast (Addgene #52962) or otherwise with cell lines already expressing Cas9. Browse the full kinome gRNA library at http://www.addgene.org/pooled-library/broadgpp-human-kinome/ or visit http://www.broadinstitute.org/rnai/public/ for detailed protocols and information.
How to cite: PLAU gRNA (BRDN0001162221) was a gift from John Doench & David Root (Addgene plasmid # 77104 ; http://n2t.net/addgene:77104 ; RRID:Addgene_77104)
