>Addgene plasmid #77104 | PLAU gRNA (BRDN0001162221) | depositor partial sequence | sequence record 144564 | Target Sequence
TGGCGCTGATCACCCAGCAA
