>Addgene plasmid #77104 | PLAU gRNA (BRDN0001162221) | addgene partial sequence | sequence record 187123 | hU6-F
GTAGAAAGTAATAATTTCTTGGGTAGTTTGCAGCCTTTAAAATTATGTTTTAAAATGGACTATCATATGC
TTACCGTAACTTGAAAGTATTTCGATTTCTTGGCTTTATATATCTTGTGGAAAGGACGAAACACCGTGGC
GCTGATCACCCAGCAAGTTTTAGAGCTAGAAATAGCAAGTTAAAATAAGGCTAGTCCGTTATCAACTTGA
AAAAGTGGCACCGAGTCGGTGCTTTTTTAAGCTTGGCGTAACTAGATCTTGAGACAAATGGCAGTATTCA
TCCACAATTTTAAAAGAAAAGGGGGGATTGGGGGGTACAGTGCAGGGGAAAGAATAGTAGACATAATAGC
AACAGACATACAAACTAAAGAATTACAAAAACAAATTACAAAAATTCAAAATTTTCGGGTTTATTACAGG
GACAGCAGAGATCCACTTTGGCGCCGGCTCGAGGGGGCCCGGGTGCAAAGATGGATAAAGTTTTAAACAG
AGAGGAATCTTTGCAGCTAATGGACCTTCTAGGTCTTGAAAGGAGTGGGAATTGGCTCCGGTGCCCGTCA
GTGGGCAGAG
